>Addgene plasmid #69134 | pT3-Neo-EF1a-GFP | addgene full sequence | sequence record 202924 | Addgene NGS Result
TTTTAAACAGAGAGGAATCTTTGCAGCTAATGGACCTTCTAGGTCTTGAAAGGAGTGGGAATTGGCTCCG
GTGCCCGTCAGTGGGCAGAGCGCACATCGCCCACAGTCCCCGAGAAGTTGGGGGGAGGGGTCGGCAATTG
AACCGGTGCCTAGAGAAGGTGGCGCGGGGTAAACTGGGAAAGTGATGTCGTGTACTGGCTCCGCCTTTTT
CCCGAGGGTGGGGGAGAACCGTATATAAGTGCAGTAGTCGCCGTGAACGTTCTTTTTCGCAACGGGTTTG
CCGCCAGAACACAGGTAAGTGCCGTGTGTGGTTCCCGCGGGCCTGGCCTCTTTACGGGTTATGGCCCTTG
CGTGCCTTGAATTACTTCCACCTGGCTGCAGTACGTGATTCTTGATCCCGAGCTTCGGGTTGGAAGTGGG
TGGGAGAGTTCGAGGCCTTGCGCTTAAGGAGCCCCTTCGCCTCGTGCTTGAGTTGAGGCCTGGCCTGGGC
GCTGGGGCCGCCGCGTGCGAATCTGGTGGCACCTTCGCGCCTGTCTCGCTGCTTTCGATAAGTCTCTAGC
CATTTAAAATTTTTGATGACCTGCTGCGACGCTTTTTTTCTGGCAAGATAGTCTTGTAAATGCGGGCCAA
GATCTGCACACTGGTATTTCGGTTTTTGGGGCCGCGGGCGGCGACGGGGCCCGTGCGTCCCAGCGCACAT
GTTCGGCGAGGCGGGGCCTGCGAGCGCGGCCACCGAGAATCGGACGGGGGTAGTCTCAAGCTGGCCGGCC
TGCTCTGGTGCCTGGCCTCGCGCCGCCGTGTATCGCCCCGCCCTGGGCGGCAAGGCTGGCCCGGTCGGCA
CCAGTTGCGTGAGCGGAAAGATGGCCGCTTCCCGGCCCTGCTGCAGGGAGCTCAAAATGGAGGACGCGGC
GCTCGGGAGAGCGGGCGGGTGAGTCACCCACACAAAGGAAAAGGGCCTTTCCGTCCTCAGCCGTCGCTTC
ATGTGACTCCACGGAGTACCGGGCGCCGTCCAGGCACCTCGATTAGTTCTCGAGCTTTTGGAGTACGTCG
TCTTTAGGTTGGGGGGAGGGGTTTTATGCGATGGAGTTTCCCCACACTGAGTGGGTGGAGACTGAAGTTA
GGCCAGCTTGGCACTTGATGTAATTCTCCTTGGAATTTGCCCTTTTTGAGTTTGGATCTTGGTTCATTCT
CAAGCCTCAGACAGTGGTTCAAAGTTTTTTTCTTCCATTTCAGGTGTCGTGAGGAATTCTGCAGTCGATC
GACGGTACCGCGGGCCCGGGATCCAGGCCTAAGCTTACGCGTCCTAGCGCTACCGGTCGCCACCATGGTG
AGCAAGGGCGAGGAGCTGTTCACCGGGGTGGTGCCCATCCTGGTCGAGCTGGACGGCGACGTAAACGGCC
ACAAGTTCAGCGTGTCCGGCGAGGGCGAGGGCGATGCCACCTACGGCAAGCTGACCCTGAAGTTCATCTG
CACCACCGGCAAGCTGCCCGTGCCCTGGCCCACCCTCGTGACCACCCTGACCTACGGCGTGCAGTGCTTC
AGCCGCTACCCCGACCACATGAAGCAGCACGACTTCTTCAAGTCCGCCATGCCCGAAGGCTACGTCCAGG
AGCGCACCATCTTCTTCAAGGACGACGGCAACTACAAGACCCGCGCCGAGGTGAAGTTCGAGGGCGACAC
CCTGGTGAACCGCATCGAGCTGAAGGGCATCGACTTCAAGGAGGACGGCAACATCCTGGGGCACAAGCTG
GAGTACAACTACAACAGCCACAACGTCTATATCATGGCCGACAAGCAGAAGAACGGCATCAAGGTGAACT
TCAAGATCCGCCACAACATCGAGGACGGCAGCGTGCAGCTCGCCGACCACTACCAGCAGAACACCCCCAT
CGGCGACGGCCCCGTGCTGCTGCCCGACAACCACTACCTGAGCACCCAGTCCGCCCTGAGCAAAGACCCC
AACGAGAAGCGCGATCACATGGTCCTGCTGGAGTTCGTGACCGCCGCCGGGATCACTCTCGGCATGGACG
AGCTGTACAAGTCCGGACTCAGATCTCGACTAGCTAGTAGCTAGCTAGCTAGTCGAGCTCAAGCTTCGAT
ACTAGTTTAATTAAGATCTCGAGGGAATGAAAGACCCCACCTGTAGGTTTGGCAAGCTAGCTTAAGTAAC
GCCATTTTGCAAGGCATGGAAAATACATAACTGAGAATAGAGAAGTTCAGATCAAGGTTAGGAACAGAGA
GACAGCAGAATATGGGCCAAACAGGATATCTGTGGTAAGCAGTTCCTGCCCCGGCTCAGGGCCAAGAACA
GATGGTCCCCAGATGCGGTCCCGCCCTCAGCAGTTTCTAGAGAACCATCAGATGTTTCCAGGGTGCCCCA
AGGACCTGAAATGACCCTGTGCCTTATTTGAACTAACCAATCAGTTCGCTTCTCGCTTCTGTTCGCGCGC
TTCTGCTCCCCGAGCTCAATAAAAGAGCCCACAACCCCTCACTCGGCGCGCCAGTCCGGATCCACCGGTG
CCACCATGGCCGAACAGGATGGACTGCACGCAGGCTCCCCCGCCGCTTGGGTGGAAAGACTGTTTGGATA
CGACTGGGCTCAGCAGACAATCGGATGCTCTGACGCAGCCGTGTTCCGGCTGAGTGCTCAGGGGCGCCCC
GTGCTGTTTGTCAAGACAGACCTGTCAGGAGCACTGAACGAGCTGCAGGATGAAGCAGCCCGCCTGAGCT
GGCTGGCTACCACAGGAGTGCCTTGTGCTGCAGTCCTGGACGTGGTCACTGAGGCAGGCCGAGATTGGCT
GCTGCTGGGGGAAGTGCCAGGACAGGACCTGCTGAGCTCCCACCTGGCACCAGCTGAGAAGGTCTCCATC
ATGGCAGATGCCATGCGGAGACTGCATACTCTGGACCCCGCCACCTGCCCTTTCGATCACCAGGCTAAAC
ATCGCATTGAGAGGGCTCGCACCCGAATGGAAGCAGGCCTGGTGGACCAGGACGATCTGGATGAGGAACA
CCAGGGGCTGGCTCCTGCAGAGCTGTTTGCACGGCTGAAAGCCAGAATGCCAGACGGAGAAGATCTGGTG
GTCACCCATGGCGACGCTTGCCTGCCCAACATCATGGTGGAGAATGGCAGATTCAGTGGGTTTATTGATT
GTGGACGACTGGGCGTCGCCGACAGATACCAGGATATCGCCCTGGCTACAAGAGACATTGCAGAGGAACT
GGGCGGGGAATGGGCCGATAGGTTCCTGGTGCTGTATGGCATCGCCGCACCTGATTCACAGAGGATTGCT
TTTTACAGACTGCTGGATGAGTTTTTCTAAGCGGCCGCTCGAGCATGCATCTAGAGGGCCCTATTCTATA
GTGTCACCTAAATGCTAGAGCTCGCTGATCAGCCTCGACTGTGCCTTCTAGTTGCCAGCCATCTGTTGTT
TGCCCCTCCCCCGTGCCTTCCTTGACCCTGGAAGGTGCCACTCCCACTGTCCTTTCCTAATAAAATGAGG
AAATTGCATCGCATTGTCTGAGTAGGTGTCATTCTATTCTGGGGGGTGGGGTGGGGCAGGACAGCAAGGG
GGAGGATTGGGAAGACAATAGCAGGCATGCTGGGGATGCGGTGGGCTCTATGGCTTCTGAGGCGGAAAGA
ACCAGCTGCATTAATGGATCCCCTTGAAATACATCCACAGGTACACCTCCAATTGACTCAAATGATGTCA
ATTAGTCTATCAGAAGCTTCTAAAGCCATGACATCATTTTCTGGAATTTTCCAAGCTGTTTAAAGGCACA
GTCAACTTAGTGTATGTAAACTTCTGACCCACTGGAATTGTGATACAGTGAATTATAAGTGAAATAATCT
GTCTGTAAACAATTGTTGGAAAAATGACTTGTGTCATGCACAAAGTAGATGTCCTAACTGACTTGCCAAA
ACTATTGTTTGTTAACAAGAAATTTGTGGAGTAGTTGAAAAACGAGTTTTAATGACTCCAACTTAAGTGT
ATGTAAACTTCCGACTTCAACTGTATAGGTCTAGAGTCGACCTGCAGGCATGCAAGCTTGGCGTAATCAT
GGTCATAGCTGTTTCCTGTGTGAAATTGTTATCCGCTCACAATTCCACACAACATACGAGCCGGAAGCAT
AAAGTGTAAAGCCTGGGGTGCCTAATGAGTGAGCTAACTCACATTAATTGCGTTGCGCTCACTGCCCGCT
TTCCAGTCGGGAAACCTGTCGTGCCAGCTGCATTAATGAATCGGCCAACGCGCGGGGAGAGGCGGTTTGC
GTATTGGGCGCTCTTCCGCTTCCTCGCTCACTGACTCGCTGCGCTCGGTCGTTCGGCTGCGGCGAGCGGT
ATCAGCTCACTCAAAGGCGGTAATACGGTTATCCACAGAATCAGGGGATAACGCAGGAAAGAACATGTGA
GCAAAAGGCCAGCAAAAGGCCAGGAACCGTAAAAAGGCCGCGTTGCTGGCGTTTTTCCATAGGCTCCGCC
CCCCTGACGAGCATCACAAAAATCGACGCTCAAGTCAGAGGTGGCGAAACCCGACAGGACTATAAAGATA
CCAGGCGTTTCCCCCTGGAAGCTCCCTCGTGCGCTCTCCTGTTCCGACCCTGCCGCTTACCGGATACCTG
TCCGCCTTTCTCCCTTCGGGAAGCGTGGCGCTTTCTCATAGCTCACGCTGTAGGTATCTCAGTTCGGTGT
AGGTCGTTCGCTCCAAGCTGGGCTGTGTGCACGAACCCCCCGTTCAGCCCGACCGCTGCGCCTTATCCGG
TAACTATCGTCTTGAGTCCAACCCGGTAAGACACGACTTATCGCCACTGGCAGCAGCCACTGGTAACAGG
ATTAGCAGAGCGAGGTATGTAGGCGGTGCTACAGAGTTCTTGAAGTGGTGGCCTAACTACGGCTACACTA
GAAGAACAGTATTTGGTATCTGCGCTCTGCTGAAGCCAGTTACCTTCGGAAAAAGAGTTGGTAGCTCTTG
ATCCGGCAAACAAACCACCGCTGGTAGCGGTGGTTTTTTTGTTTGCAAGCAGCAGATTACGCGCAGAAAA
AAAGGATCTCAAGAAGATCCTTTGATCTTTTCTACGGGGTCTGACGCTCAGTGGAACGAAAACTCACGTT
AAGGGATTTTGGTCATGAGATTATCAAAAAGGATCTTCACCTAGATCCTTTTAAATTAAAAATGAAGTTT
TAAATCAATCTAAAGTATATATGAGTAAACTTGGTCTGACAGTTACCAATGCTTAATCAGTGAGGCACCT
ATCTCAGCGATCTGTCTATTTCGTTCATCCATAGTTGCCTGACTCCCCGTCGTGTAGATAACTACGATAC
GGGAGGGCTTACCATCTGGCCCCAGTGCTGCAATGATACCGCGAGACCCACGCTCACCGGCTCCAGATTT
ATCAGCAATAAACCAGCCAGCCGGAAGGGCCGAGCGCAGAAGTGGTCCTGCAACTTTATCCGCCTCCATC
CAGTCTATTAATTGTTGCCGGGAAGCTAGAGTAAGTAGTTCGCCAGTTAATAGTTTGCGCAACGTTGTTG
CCATTGCTACAGGCATCGTGGTGTCACGCTCGTCGTTTGGTATGGCTTCATTCAGCTCCGGTTCCCAACG
ATCAAGGCGAGTTACATGATCCCCCATGTTGTGCAAAAAAGCGGTTAGCTCCTTCGGTCCTCCGATCGTT
GTCAGAAGTAAGTTGGCCGCAGTGTTATCACTCATGGTTATGGCAGCACTGCATAATTCTCTTACTGTCA
TGCCATCCGTAAGATGCTTTTCTGTGACTGGTGAGTACTCAACCAAGTCATTCTGAGAATAGTGTATGCG
GCGACCGAGTTGCTCTTGCCCGGCGTCAATACGGGATAATACCGCGCCACATAGCAGAACTTTAAAAGTG
CTCATCATTGGAAAACGTTCTTCGGGGCGAAAACTCTCAAGGATCTTACCGCTGTTGAGATCCAGTTCGA
TGTAACCCACTCGTGCACCCAACTGATCTTCAGCATCTTTTACTTTCACCAGCGTTTCTGGGTGAGCAAA
AACAGGAAGGCAAAATGCCGCAAAAAAGGGAATAAGGGCGACACGGAAATGTTGAATACTCATACTCTTC
CTTTTTCAATATTATTGAAGCATTTATCAGGGTTATTGTCTCATGAGCGGATACATATTTGAATGTATTT
AGAAAAATAAACAAATAGGGGTTCCGCGCACATTTCCCCGAAAAGTGCCACCTGACGTCTAAGAAACCAT
TATTATCATGACATTAACCTATAAAAATAGGCGTATCACGAGGCCCTTTCGTCTCGCGCGTTTCGGTGAT
GACGGTGAAAACCTCTGACACATGCAGCTCCCGGAGACGGTCACAGCTTGTCTGTAAGCGGATGCCGGGA
GCAGACAAGCCCGTCAGGGCGCGTCAGCGGGTGTTGGCGGGTGTCGGGGCTGGCTTAACTATGCGGCATC
AGAGCAGATTGTACTGAGAGTGCACCATATGCGGTGTGAAATACCGCACAGATGCGTAAGGAGAAAATAC
CGCATCAGGCGCCATTCGCCATTCAGGCTGCGCAACTGTTGGGAAGGGCGATCGGTGCGGGCCTCTTCGC
TATTACGCCAGCTGGCGAAAGGGGGATGTGCTGCAAGGCGATTAAGTTGGGTAACGCCAGGGTTTTCCCA
GTCACGACGTTGTAAAACGACGGCCAGTGAATTCGAGCTCGGTACCCTACAGTTGAAGTCGGAAGTTTAC
ATACACTTAAGTTGGAGTCATTAAAACTCGTTTTTCAACTACTCCACAAATTTCTTGTTAACAAACAATA
GTTTTGGCAAGTCAGTTAGGACATCTACTTTGTGCATGACACAAGTCATTTTTCCAACAATTGTTTACAG
ACAGATTATTTCACTTATAATTCACTGTATCACAATTCCAGTGGGTCAGAAGTTTACATACACTAAGTTG
ACTGTGCCTTTAAACAGCTTGGAAAATTCCAGAAAATGATGTCATGGCTTTAGAAGCTTCTGATAGACTA
ATTGACATCATTTGAGTCAATTGGAGGTGTACCTGTGGATGTATTTCAAGGAATTCTGTGGAATGTGTGT
CAGTTAGGGTGTGGAAAGTCCCCAGGCTCCCCAGCAGGCAGAAGTATGCAAAGCATGCATATCGATAAGC
TTTGCAAAGATGGATAAAG
Features (pLannotate 1.2.2; 23 found; start..end, strand, type, name):
     64..1242    +  promoter       EF-1α promoter: strong constitutive promoter for human elongation factor EF-1α
   1259..1284    +  misc_feature   MCS (fragment): multiple cloning site
   1325..2041    +  CDS            EGFP: EGFP is a basic (constitutively fluorescent) green fluorescent protein published in 1996, derived from Aequorea victoria. It is reported to be a rapidly-maturing weak dimer with moderate acid sensitivity.
   2042..2059    +  misc_feature   MCS (fragment): multiple cloning site
   2083..2099    +  misc_feature   MCS (fragment): multiple cloning site
   2126..2507    +  LTR            5' LTR (fragment): 5' long terminal repeat from murine embryonic stem cell virus
   2526..3317    +  CDS            neo: KKA2_KLEPN - Also known as kan, nptII. Experimental evidence at protein level: Swiss-Prot protein existence level 1. Resistance to kanamycin, neomycin, paromomycin, ribostamycin, butirosin and gentamicin B. From Klebsiella pneumoniae.
   3355..3373    -  promoter       SP6 promoter: promoter for bacteriophage SP6 RNA polymerase
   3399..3623    +  polyA_signal   bGH poly(A) signal: bovine growth hormone polyadenylation signal
   3627..3648    +  promoter       SV40 promoter (fragment): SV40 enhancer and early promoter
   4020..4049    +  misc_feature   MCS (fragment): pUC18/19 multiple cloning site
   4086..4102    -  protein_bind   lac operator: The lac repressor binds to the lac operator to inhibit transcription in E. coli. This inhibition can be relieved by adding lactose or isopropyl-β-D-thiogalactopyranoside (IPTG). lac repressor encoded by lacI
   4110..4140    -  promoter       lac promoter: promoter for the E. coli lac operon
   4155..4176    -  protein_bind   CAP binding site: CAP binding activates transcription in the presence of cAMP. E. coli catabolite activator protein
   4189..4281    -  CDS            lacI (fragment): lac repressor; lacI; The lac repressor binds to the lac operator to inhibit transcription in E. coli. This inhibition can be relieved by adding lactose or isopropyl-β-D-thiogalactopyranoside (IPTG).
   4464..5052    -  rep_origin     ori: high-copy-number ColE1/pMB1/pBR322/pUC origin of replication
   5223..6083    -  CDS            AmpR: β-lactamase; bla; confers resistance to ampicillin, carbenicillin, and related antibiotics
   6084..6188    -  promoter       AmpR promoter: bla
   6283..6318    +  CDS            rop (fragment): Rop protein, which maintains plasmids at low copy number; rop
   6420..6519    +  misc_feature   bom (fragment): basis of mobility region from pBR322
   6525..6682    -  CDS            lacZα (fragment): LacZα fragment of β-galactosidase; lacZ fragment
   7056..7130    +  promoter       SV40 promoter (fragment): SV40 enhancer and early promoter
   7150..57      +  CDS            small t antigen (fragment) (across the origin): SV40 (simian virus 40) small t antigen
