[The description below was written by a language model from this plasmid's Addgene catalogue record and pLannotate feature annotations shown in this document.]
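Description:
pT3-Neo-EF1a-GFP is a Sleeping Beauty transposon vector for mammalian expression, built on the pT3 backbone and catalogued as an empty backbone. It carries two independent expression units. In the sequenced record of about 7.2 kb, a human EF-1α promoter drives EGFP. Immediately downstream, a retroviral LTR fragment drives the neomycin phosphotransferase gene (neo), which is followed by a bovine growth hormone polyadenylation signal. This LTR fragment corresponds to the U3 MSCV promoter named in the catalogue entry. The depositor notes that the EF1a-GFP cassette was excised from a lentiviral transfer plasmid and inserted into pT3-Neo by restriction cloning. The EGFP also carries ten extra C-terminal residues, which are reported not to affect function. No separate polyadenylation signal is annotated between EGFP and the LTR promoter.

In bacteria the plasmid replicates from a high-copy ColE1/pUC-type origin and is selected with ampicillin through the β-lactamase gene. The remaining annotations are short backbone remnants: lac promoter/operator, lacZα, lacI, rop, bom, SV40 promoter and small t antigen fragments, and an SP6 promoter. The automated feature table does not annotate the Sleeping Beauty inverted terminal repeats. Their positions therefore cannot be read from it, although the vector type implies that they flank the two cassettes. As with other Sleeping Beauty transposon plasmids, it would be delivered together with a source of SB transposase, which moves the transposon into the host genome. Stable integrants can then be selected with G418 and followed by green fluorescence. The associated publication concerns electroporation-based genetic modification of mammalian cells, which suggests use as a reporter for that work and as a backbone for further constructs.
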