Addgene plasmid #69134: pT3-Neo-EF1a-GFP
Purpose: (Empty Backbone) Sleeping Beaquty (SB) vector encoding G418 resistance and GFP from two separate promoters
Depositing lab: Martin Bonamino. Depositing organization: Instituto Nacional de Cancer (INCA). Publication: An Efficient Electroporation Protocol for the Genetic Modification of Mammalian Cells. Chicaybam L, Barcelos C, Peixoto B, Carneiro M, Limia CG, Redondo P, Lira C, Paraguassu-Braga F, Vasconcelos ZF, Barros L, Bonamino MH. Front Bioeng Biotechnol. 2017 Jan 23;4:99. doi: 10.3389/fbioe.2016.00099. eCollection 2016. PubMed 28168187.
Backbone
  Vector backbone: pT3
  Backbone size (bp): 4222
  Vector type: Mammalian Expression ; Sleeping Beauty transposon
  Promoter: U3MSCV
  Selectable markers: Neomycin (select with G418)
Growth in bacteria
  Bacterial resistance: Ampicillin, 100 μg/mL
  Growth temperature: 37°C
  Growth strain: DH5alpha
  Copy number: High Copy
Gene/Insert
  Cloning method: Restriction Enzyme
  Sequencing primers: 5′ ACTAACCAATCAGTTCGCTTCTC; 3′ TAGAAGGCACAGTCGAGG
Terms and licenses: Academic/Nonprofit Terms; Industry Terms: Not Available to Industry
Depositor comments: The EF1a-GFP cassette was isolated from the plasmid pRRLsin.PPTs.EF1a.GFPpre (Bonamino et al., 2004) (provided by Dr. Didier Trono, EPFL, Switzerland) after digestion with ClaI/BstBI and inserted in pT3-Neo previously digested with ClaI. EGFP has additional 10 amino acids on the c-terminus of EGFP (SGLRSRLASS). Depositor states that these amino acids do not affect plasmid function.
How to cite: pT3-Neo-EF1a-GFP was a gift from Martin Bonamino (Addgene plasmid # 69134 ; http://n2t.net/addgene:69134 ; RRID:Addgene_69134)
