>Addgene plasmid #69134 | pT3-Neo-EF1a-GFP | addgene partial sequence | sequence record 133186 | EF1a-F 5'-TCAAGCCTCAGACAGTGGTTC-3'
TTCTGCAGTCGATCGACGGTACCGCGGGCCCGGGATCCAGGCCTAAGCTTACGCGTCCTAGCGCTACCGG
TCGCCACCATGGTGAGCAAGGGCGAGGAGCTGTTCACCGGGGTGGTGCCCATCCTGGTCGAGCTGGACGG
CGACGTAAACGGCCACAAGTTCAGCGTGTCCGGCGAGGGCGAGGGCGATGCCACCTACGGCAAGCTGACC
CTGAAGTTCATCTGCACCACCGGCAAGCTGCCCGTGCCCTGGCCCACCCTCGTGACCACCCTGACCTACG
GCGTGCAGTGCTTCAGCCGCTACCCCGACCACATGAAGCAGCACGACTTCTTCAAGTCCGCCATGCCCGA
AGGCTACGTCCAGGAGCGCACCATCTTCTTCAAGGACGACGGCAACTACAAGACCCGCGCCGAGGTGAAG
TTCGAGGGCGACACCCTGGTGAACCGCATCGAGCTGAAGGGCATCGACTTCAAGGAGGACGGCAACATCC
TGGGGCACAAGCTGGAGTACAACTACAACAGCCACAACGTCTATATCATGGCCGACAAGCAGAAGAACGG
CATCAAGGTGAACTTCAAGATCCGCCACAACATCGAGGACGGCAGCGTGCAGCTCGCCGACCACTACCAG
CAGAACACCCCCATCGGCGACGGCCCCGTGCTGCTGCCCGACAACCACTACCTGAGCACCCAGTCCGCCC
TGAGCAAAGACCCCAACGAGAAGCGCGATCACATGGTCCTGCTGGAGTTCGTGACCGCCGCCGGGATCAC
TCTCGGCATGGACGAGCTGTACAAGTCCGGACTCAGATCTCGACTAGCTAGTAGCTAGCTAGCTAGTCGA
GCTCAAGC
