>Addgene plasmid #69134 | pT3-Neo-EF1a-GFP | addgene partial sequence | sequence record 133189 | M13pUC-Fwd 5'-CCCAGTCACGACGTTGTAAAACG-3'
GTTTACATACACTTAAGTTGGAGTCATTAAAACTCGTTTTTCAACTACTCCACAAATTTCTTGTTAACAA
ACAATAGTTTTGGCAAGTCAGTTAGGACATCTACTTTGTGCATGACACAAGTCATTTTTCCAACAATTGT
TTACAGACAGATTATTTCACTTATAATTCACTGTATCACAATTCCAGTGGGTCAGAAGTTTACATACACT
AAGTTGACTGTGCCTTTAAACAGCTTGGAAAATTCCAGAAAATGATGTCATGGCTTTAGAAGCTTCTGAT
AGACTAATTGACATCATTTGAGTCAATTGGAGGTGTACCTGTGGATGTATTTCAAGGAATTCTGTGGAAT
GTGTGTCAGTTAGGGTGTGGAAAGTCCCCAGGCTCCCCAGCAGGCAGAAGTATGCAAAGCATGCATATCG
ATAAGCTTTGCAAAGATGGATAAAGTTTTAAACAGAGAGGAATCTTTGCAGCTAATGGACCTTCTAGGTC
TTGAAAGGAGTGGGAATTGGCTCCGGTGCCCGTCAGTGGGCAGAGCGCACATCGCCCACAGTCCCCGAGA
AGTTGGGGGGAGGGGTCGGCAATTGAACCGGTGCCTAGAGAAGGTGGCGCGGGGTAAACTGGGAAAGTGA
TGTCGTGTACTGGCTCCGCCTTTTTCCCGAGGGTGGGGGAGAACCGTATATAAGTGCAGTAGTCGCCGTG
AACGTTC
